Addgene plasmid #133962: pCMV-T7-EGFP (BPK1098)
Purpose: CMV and T7 promoter plasmid for EGFP expression in mammalian cells or for in vitro transcription
Depositing lab: Benjamin Kleinstiver. Depositing organization: Massachusetts General Hospital.
Backbone
  Vector backbone: pCMV-T7
  Total vector size (bp): 4119
  Modifications to backbone: EGFP inserted into NotI/AgeI restriction sites
  Vector type: Mammalian Expression
Growth in bacteria
  Bacterial resistance: Ampicillin, 100 μg/mL
  Growth temperature: 37°C
  Growth strain: DH5alpha
  Copy number: High Copy
Gene/Insert
  Gene/Insert name: EGFP
  Species: H. sapiens (human)
  Insert size (bp): 717
  Promoter: CMV and T7
  Cloning method: Restriction Enzyme; 5′ cloning site NotI (not destroyed); 3′ cloning site AgeI (not destroyed)
  Sequencing primers: 5′ CMV forward - CGCAAATGGGCGGTAGGCGTG; 3′ BGH reverse - TAGAAGGCACAGTCGAGG
Terms and licenses: Academic/Nonprofit Terms; Industry Terms: Not Available to Industry
Depositor comments: Please note that this plasmid was not tested in bacterial expression models.
How to cite: pCMV-T7-EGFP (BPK1098) was a gift from Benjamin Kleinstiver (Addgene plasmid # 133962 ; http://n2t.net/addgene:133962 ; RRID:Addgene_133962)
