[The description below was written by a language model from this plasmid's Addgene catalogue record and the feature table of its GenBank file.]
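Description:
pCMV-T7-EGFP (BPK1098) is a 4,119 bp circular mammalian expression plasmid built on the pCMV-T7 backbone, designed to produce enhanced GFP either by transfection into mammalian cells or by in vitro transcription. It is propagated in E. coli as a high-copy plasmid through a ColE1/pUC-type origin of replication and is selected with ampicillin via the beta-lactamase (AmpR) gene and its own promoter. Remnants of the pUC lineage, including a lac promoter, lac operator and CAP binding site, sit between the expression cassette and the origin but are not part of the payload. No mammalian selection marker is annotated, so the plasmid appears suited to transient expression.

The expression cassette begins with the human cytomegalovirus immediate early enhancer and promoter, which drive strong RNA polymerase II transcription in mammalian cells. Immediately downstream lies a bacteriophage T7 promoter, allowing the same template to be transcribed in vitro with T7 RNA polymerase. A Kozak consensus precedes the 717 bp EGFP coding sequence, which was inserted between NotI and AgeI sites that both remain intact. A 6xHis tag coding feature is annotated a few bases downstream of EGFP. The record annotates it as a separate feature and does not state whether it is translated in frame with EGFP. The bovine growth hormone polyadenylation signal terminates and stabilises the transcript.

The catalogue lists the insert species as human, although EGFP is an engineered fluorescent protein. The stated uses are EGFP expression in mammalian cells and in vitro transcription, and the depositor notes that the plasmid was not tested for bacterial expression.
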