LOCUS       Exported 4119 bp ds-DNA circular SYN 12-MAY-2021
DEFINITION  CMV and T7 promoter plasmid for EGFP expression in mammalian cells
            or for in vitro transcription.
ACCESSION   .
VERSION     .
KEYWORDS    pCMV-T7-EGFP (BPK1098)
SOURCE      synthetic DNA construct
  ORGANISM  synthetic DNA construct
REFERENCE   1 (bases 1 to 4119)
  TITLE     CMV and T7 promoter plasmid to express EGFP (BPK1098)
  JOURNAL   Unpublished
REFERENCE   2 (bases 1 to 4119)
  AUTHORS   .
  TITLE     Direct Submission
  JOURNAL   Exported May 12, 2021 from SnapGene Server 1.1.58
            http://www.snapgene.com
FEATURES             Location/Qualifiers
     source          1..4119
                     /organism="synthetic DNA construct"
                     /mol_type="other DNA"
     promoter        132..335
                     /label=CMV promoter
                     /note="human cytomegalovirus (CMV) immediate early
                     promoter"
     primer_bind     286..306
                     /label=CMV-F
                     /note="Human CMV immediate early promoter, forward primer"
     primer_bind     377..396
                     /label=T7
                     /note="T7 promoter, forward primer"
     promoter        377..395
                     /label=T7 promoter
                     /note="promoter for bacteriophage T7 RNA polymerase"
     regulatory      403..412
                     /regulatory_class="other"
                     /note="vertebrate consensus sequence for strong initiation
                     of translation (Kozak, 1987)"
     CDS             409..1125
                     /codon_start=1
                     /product="enhanced GFP"
                     /label=EGFP
                     /translation="MVSKGEELFTGVVPILVELDGDVNGHKFSVSGEGEGDATYGKLTL
                     KFICTTGKLPVPWPTLVTTLTYGVQCFSRYPDHMKQHDFFKSAMPEGYVQERTIFFKDD
                     GNYKTRAEVKFEGDTLVNRIELKGIDFKEDGNILGHKLEYNYNSHNVYIMADKQKNGIK
                     VNFKIRHNIEDGSVQLADHYQQNTPIGDGPVLLPDNHYLSTQSALSKDPNEKRDHMVLL
                     EFVTAAGITLGMDELYK"
     primer_bind     complement(454..475)
                     /label=EGFP-N
                     /note="EGFP, reverse primer"
     primer_bind     complement(715..734)
                     /label=EXFP-R
                     /note="For distinguishing EGFP variants, reverse primer"
     primer_bind     1062..1083
                     /label=EGFP-C
                     /note="EGFP, forward primer"
     CDS             1134..1151
                     /codon_start=1
                     /product="6xHis affinity tag"
                     /label=6xHis
                     /translation="HHHHHH"
     primer_bind     complement(1174..1191)
                     /label=BGH-rev
                     /note="Bovine growth hormone terminator, reverse primer.
                     Also called BGH reverse"
     polyA_signal    1180..1404
                     /label=bGH poly(A) signal
                     /note="bovine growth hormone polyadenylation signal"
     primer_bind     complement(1475..1491)
                     /label=M13 rev
                     /note="common sequencing primer, one of multiple similar
                     variants"
     primer_bind     complement(1475..1491)
                     /label=M13 Reverse
                     /note="In lacZ gene. Also called M13-rev"
     primer_bind     complement(1488..1510)
                     /label=M13/pUC Reverse
                     /note="In lacZ gene"
     protein_bind    1499..1515
                     /label=lac operator
                     /bound_moiety="lac repressor encoded by lacI"
                     /note="The lac repressor binds to the lac operator to
                     inhibit transcription in E. coli. This inhibition can be
                     relieved by adding lactose or
                     isopropyl-beta-D-thiogalactopyranoside (IPTG)."
     promoter        complement(1523..1553)
                     /label=lac promoter
                     /note="promoter for the E. coli lac operon"
     protein_bind    1568..1589
                     /label=CAP binding site
                     /bound_moiety="E. coli catabolite activator protein"
                     /note="CAP binding activates transcription in the presence
                     of cAMP."
     primer_bind     complement(1706..1723)
                     /label=L4440
                     /note="L4440 vector, forward primer"
     rep_origin      complement(1877..2465)
                     /direction=LEFT
                     /label=ori
                     /note="high-copy-number ColE1/pMB1/pBR322/pUC origin of
                     replication"
     primer_bind     complement(1957..1976)
                     /label=pBR322ori-F
                     /note="pBR322 origin, forward primer"
     CDS             complement(2636..3496)
                     /codon_start=1
                     /gene="bla"
                     /product="beta-lactamase"
                     /label=AmpR
                     /note="confers resistance to ampicillin, carbenicillin, and
                     related antibiotics"
                     /translation="MSIQHFRVALIPFFAAFCLPVFAHPETLVKVKDAEDQLGARVGYI
                     ELDLNSGKILESFRPEERFPMMSTFKVLLCGAVLSRIDAGQEQLGRRIHYSQNDLVEYS
                     PVTEKHLTDGMTVRELCSAAITMSDNTAANLLLTTIGGPKELTAFLHNMGDHVTRLDRW
                     EPELNEAIPNDERDTTMPVAMATTLRKLLTGELLTLASRQQLIDWMEADKVAGPLLRSA
                     LPAGWFIADKSGAGERGSRGIIAALGPDGKPSRIVVIYTTGSQATMDERNRQIAEIGAS
                     LIKHW"
     primer_bind     3259..3278
                     /label=Amp-R
                     /note="Ampicillin resistance gene, reverse primer"
     promoter        complement(3497..3601)
                     /gene="bla"
                     /label=AmpR promoter
     primer_bind     complement(3680..3699)
                     /label=pRS-marker
                     /note="pRS vectors, use to sequence yeast selectable
                     marker"
     enhancer        3871..131
                     /label=CMV enhancer
                     /note="human cytomegalovirus immediate early enhancer"
ORIGIN
        1 atatgccaag tacgccccct attgacgtca atgacggtaa atggcccgcc tggcattatg
       61 cccagtacat gaccttatgg gactttccta cttggcagta catctacgta ttagtcatcg
      121 ctattaccat ggtgatgcgg ttttggcagt acatcaatgg gcgtggatag cggtttgact
      181 cacggggatt tccaagtctc caccccattg acgtcaatgg gagtttgttt tggcaccaaa
      241 atcaacggga ctttccaaaa tgtcgtaaca actccgcccc attgacgcaa atgggcggta
      301 ggcgtgtacg gtgggaggtc tatataagca gagctggttt agtgaaccgt cagatccgct
      361 agagatccgc ggccgctaat acgactcact atagggagag ccgccaccat ggtgagcaag
      421 ggcgaggagc tgttcaccgg ggtggtgccc atcctggtcg agctggacgg cgacgtaaac
      481 ggccacaagt tcagcgtgtc cggcgagggc gagggcgatg ccacctacgg caagctgacc
      541 ctgaagttca tctgcaccac cggcaagctg cccgtgccct ggcccaccct cgtgaccacc
      601 ctgacctacg gcgtgcagtg cttcagccgc taccccgacc acatgaagca gcacgacttc
      661 ttcaagtccg ccatgcccga aggctacgtc caggagcgca ccatcttctt caaggacgac
      721 ggcaactaca agacccgcgc cgaggtgaag ttcgagggcg acaccctggt gaaccgcatc
      781 gagctgaagg gcatcgactt caaggaggac ggcaacatcc tggggcacaa gctggagtac
      841 aactacaaca gccacaacgt ctatatcatg gccgacaagc agaagaacgg catcaaggtg
      901 aacttcaaga tccgccacaa catcgaggac ggcagcgtgc agctcgccga ccactaccag
      961 cagaacaccc ccatcggcga cggccccgtg ctgctgcccg acaaccacta cctgagcacc
     1021 cagtccgccc tgagcaaaga ccccaacgag aagcgcgatc acatggtcct gctggagttc
     1081 gtgaccgccg ccgggatcac tctcggcatg gacgagctgt acaagtgacc ggtcatcatc
     1141 accatcacca ttgagtttaa acccgctgat cagcctcgac tgtgccttct agttgccagc
     1201 catctgttgt ttgcccctcc cccgtgcctt ccttgaccct ggaaggtgcc actcccactg
     1261 tcctttccta ataaaatgag gaaattgcat cgcattgtct gagtaggtgt cattctattc
     1321 tggggggtgg ggtggggcag gacagcaagg gggaggattg ggaagacaat agcaggcatg
     1381 ctggggatgc ggtgggctct atggcttctg aggcggaaag aaccagctgg ggctcgatac
     1441 cgtcgacctc tagctagagc ttggcgtaat catggtcata gctgtttcct gtgtgaaatt
     1501 gttatccgct cacaattcca cacaacatac gagccggaag cataaagtgt aaagcctagg
     1561 gtgcctaatg agtgagctaa ctcacattaa ttgcgttgcg ctcactgccc gctttccagt
     1621 cgggaaacct gtcgtgccag ctgcattaat gaatcggcca acgcgcgggg agaggcggtt
     1681 tgcgtattgg gcgctcttcc gcttcctcgc tcactgactc gctgcgctcg gtcgttcggc
     1741 tgcggcgagc ggtatcagct cactcaaagg cggtaatacg gttatccaca gaatcagggg
     1801 ataacgcagg aaagaacatg tgagcaaaag gccagcaaaa ggccaggaac cgtaaaaagg
     1861 ccgcgttgct ggcgtttttc cataggctcc gcccccctga cgagcatcac aaaaatcgac
     1921 gctcaagtca gaggtggcga aacccgacag gactataaag ataccaggcg tttccccctg
     1981 gaagctccct cgtgcgctct cctgttccga ccctgccgct taccggatac ctgtccgcct
     2041 ttctcccttc gggaagcgtg gcgctttctc atagctcacg ctgtaggtat ctcagttcgg
     2101 tgtaggtcgt tcgctccaag ctgggctgtg tgcacgaacc ccccgttcag cccgaccgct
     2161 gcgccttatc cggtaactat cgtcttgagt ccaacccggt aagacacgac ttatcgccac
     2221 tggcagcagc cactggtaac aggattagca gagcgaggta tgtaggcggt gctacagagt
     2281 tcttgaagtg gtggcctaac tacggctaca ctagaagaac agtatttggt atctgcgctc
     2341 tgctgaagcc agttaccttc ggaaaaagag ttggtagctc ttgatccggc aaacaaacca
     2401 ccgctggtag cggtggtttt tttgtttgca agcagcagat tacgcgcaga aaaaaaggat
     2461 ctcaagaaga tcctttgatc ttttctacgg ggtctgacgc tcagtggaac gaaaactcac
     2521 gttaagggat tttggtcatg agattatcaa aaaggatctt cacctagatc cttttaaatt
     2581 aaaaatgaag ttttaaatca atctaaagta tatatgagta aacttggtct gacagttacc
     2641 aatgcttaat cagtgaggca cctatctcag cgatctgtct atttcgttca tccatagttg
     2701 cctgactccc cgtcgtgtag ataactacga tacgggaggg cttaccatct ggccccagtg
     2761 ctgcaatgat accgcgagac ccacgctcac cggctccaga tttatcagca ataaaccagc
     2821 cagccggaag ggccgagcgc agaagtggtc ctgcaacttt atccgcctcc atccagtcta
     2881 ttaattgttg ccgggaagct agagtaagta gttcgccagt taatagtttg cgcaacgttg
     2941 ttgccattgc tacaggcatc gtggtgtcac gctcgtcgtt tggtatggct tcattcagct
     3001 ccggttccca acgatcaagg cgagttacat gatcccccat gttgtgcaaa aaagcggtta
     3061 gctccttcgg tcctccgatc gttgtcagaa gtaagttggc cgcagtgtta tcactcatgg
     3121 ttatggcagc actgcataat tctcttactg tcatgccatc cgtaagatgc ttttctgtga
     3181 ctggtgagta ctcaaccaag tcattctgag aatagtgtat gcggcgaccg agttgctctt
     3241 gcccggcgtc aatacgggat aataccgcgc cacatagcag aactttaaaa gtgctcatca
     3301 ttggaaaacg ttcttcgggg cgaaaactct caaggatctt accgctgttg agatccagtt
     3361 cgatgtaacc cactcgtgca cccaactgat cttcagcatc ttttactttc accagcgttt
     3421 ctgggtgagc aaaaacagga aggcaaaatg ccgcaaaaaa gggaataagg gcgacacgga
     3481 aatgttgaat actcatactc ttcctttttc aatattattg aagcatttat cagggttatt
     3541 gtctcatgag cggatacata tttgaatgta tttagaaaaa taaacaaata ggggttccgc
     3601 gcacatttcc ccgaaaagtg ccacctgacg tcgacggatc gggagatcga tctcccgatc
     3661 ccctagggtc gactctcagt acaatctgct ctgatgccgc atagttaagc cagtatctgc
     3721 tccctgcttg tgtgttggag gtcgctgagt agtgcgcgag caaaatttaa gctacaacaa
     3781 ggcaaggctt gaccgacaat tgcatgaaga atctgcttag ggttaggcgt tttgcgctgc
     3841 ttcgcgatgt acgggccaga tatacgcgtt gacattgatt attgactagt tattaatagt
     3901 aatcaattac ggggtcatta gttcatagcc catatatgga gttccgcgtt acataactta
     3961 cggtaaatgg cccgcctggc tgaccgccca acgacccccg cccaatgacg tcaataatga
     4021 cgtatgttcc catagtaacg ccaataggga ctttccattg acgtcaatgg gtggagtatt
     4081 tacggtaaac tgcccacttg gcagtacatc aagtgtatc
//
